>Addgene plasmid #61447 | pFF530 | depositor full sequence | sequence record 100017 | pFF530 sequence 3211 bps
CTCGAGATGCTAGCAATTGTGAGCGGATAACAATTGACATTGTGAGCGGATAACAAGATACTGAGCACAT
CAGCAGGACGCACTGACCTTAATTAAATGCGCACCCTTAGCGAGAGGTTTATCATTAAGGTCAACCTCTG
GATGTTGTTTCGGCATCCTGCATTGAATCTGAGTTACTGTCTGTTTTCCTGAATTCCGATAGATTGTCGC
ACCTGATTGCCCGACATTATCGCGGGCCCATTTATACCCATATAAATCAGCATCCATGTTGGAATTCAGG
AAACCCGTTTTTTCTGACGTAAGGGTGCGCAACTTTCATGAAATCCGCTGAATATTTGAACACTTTTAGA
TTGAGAAATCTCGGCCTACCTGTCATGAACAATTTGCATGACATGTCTAAGGCGACTCGCATATCTGTTG
AAACACTTCGGTTGTTAATCTATACAGCTGATTTTCGCTATAGGATCTACACTGTAGAAAAGAAAGGCCC
AGAGAAGAGAATGAGAACCATTTACCAACCTTCTCGAGAACTTAAAGCCTTACAAGGATGGGTTCTACGT
AACATTTTAGATAAACTGTCGTCATCTCCTTTTTCTATTGGATTTGAAAAGCACCAATCTATTTTGAATA
ATGCTACCCCGCATATTGGGGCAAACTTTATACTGAATATTGATTTGGAGGATTTTTTCCCAAGTTTAAC
TGCTAACAAAGTTTTTGGAGTGTTCCATTCTCTTGGTTATAATCGACTAATATCTTCAGTTTTGACAAAA
ATATGTTGTTATAAAAATCTGCTACCACAAGGTGCTCCATCATCACCTAAATTAGCTAATCTAATATGTT
CTAAACTTGATTATCGTATTCAGGGTTATGCAGGTAGTCGGGGCTTGATATATACGAGATATGCCGATGA
CCTCACCTTATCTGCACAGTCTATGAAAAAGGTTGTTAAAGCACGTGATTTTTTATTTTCTATAATCCCA
AGTGAAGGATTGGTTATTAACTCAAAAAAAACTTGTATTAGTGGGCCTCGTAGTCAGAGGAAAGTTACAG
GTTTAGTTATTTCACAAGAGAAAGTTGGGATAGGTAGAGAAAAATATAAAGAAATTAGAGCAAAGATACA
TCATATATTTTGCGGTAAGTCTTCTGAGATAGAACACGTTAGGGGATGGTTGTCATTTATTTTAAGTGTG
GATTCAAAAAGCCATAGGAGATTAATAACTTATATTAGCAAATTAGAAAAAAAATATGGAAAGAACCCTT
TAAATAAAGCGAAGACCTAAGGATCCCATGGTACGCGTGCTAGAGGCATCAAATAAAACGAAAGGCTCAG
TCGAAAGACTGGGCCTTTCGTTTTATCTGTTGTTTGTCGGTGAACGCTCTCCTGAGTAGGACAAATCCGC
CGCCCTAGACCTAGGCGTTCGGCTGCGGCGAGCGGTATCAGCTCACTCAAAGGCGGTAATACGGTTATCC
ACAGAATCAGGGGATAACGCAGGAAAGAACATGTGAGCAAAAGGCCAGCAAAAGGCCAGGAACCGTAAAA
AGGCCGCGTTGCTGGCGTTTTTCCATAGGCTCCGCCCCCCTGACGAGCATCACAAAAATCGACGCTCAAG
TCAGAGGTGGCGAAACCCGACAGGACTATAAAGATACCAGGCGTTTCCCCCTGGAAGCTCCCTCGTGCGC
TCTCCTGTTCCGACCCTGCCGCTTACCGGATACCTGTCCGCCTTTCTCCCTTCGGGAAGCGTGGCGCTTT
CTCAATGCTCACGCTGTAGGTATCTCAGTTCGGTGTAGGTCGTTCGCTCCAAGCTGGGCTGTGTGCACGA
ACCCCCCGTTCAGCCCGACCGCTGCGCCTTATCCGGTAACTATCGTCTTGAGTCCAACCCGGTAAGACAC
GACTTATCGCCACTGGCAGCAGCCACTGGTAACAGGATTAGCAGAGCGAGGTATGTAGGCGGTGCTACAG
AGTTCTTGAAGTGGTGGCCTAACTACGGCTACACTAGAAGGACAGTATTTGGTATCTGCGCTCTGCTGAA
GCCAGTTACCTTCGGAAAAAGAGTTGGTAGCTCTTGATCCGGCAAACAAACCACCGCTGGTAGCGGTGGT
TTTTTTGTTTGCAAGCAGCAGATTACGCGCAGAAAAAAAGGATCTCAAGAAGATCCTTTGATCTTTTCTA
CGGGGTCTGACGCTCAGTGGAACGAAAACTCACGTTAAGGGATTTTGGTCATGACTAGTGCTTGGATTCT
CACCAATAAAAAACGCCCGGCGGCAACCGAGCGTTCTGAACAAATCCAGATGGAGTTCTGAGGTCATTAC
TGGATCTATCAACAGGAGTCCAAGCGAGCTCGATATCAAATTACGCCCCGCCCTGCCACTCATCGCAGTA
CTGTTGTAATTCATTAAGCATTCTGCCGACATGGAAGCCATCACAGACGGCATGATGAACCTGAATCGCC
AGCGGCATCAGCACCTTGTCGCCTTGCGTATAATATTTGCCCATGGTGAAAACGGGGGCGAAGAAGTTGT
CCATATTGGCCACGTTTAAATCAAAACTGGTGAAACTCACCCAGGGATTGGCTGAGACGAAAAACATATT
CTCAATAAACCCTTTAGGGAAATAGGCCAGGTTTTCACCGTAACACGCCACATCTTGCGAATATATGTGT
AGAAACTGCCGGAAATCGTCGTGGTATTCACTCCAGAGCGATGAAAACGTTTCAGTTTGCTCATGGAAAA
CGGTGTAACAAGGGTGAACACTATCCCATATCACCAGCTCACCGTCTTTCATTGCCATACGGAATTCCGG
ATGAGCATTCATCAGGCGGGCAAGAATGTGAATAAAGGCCGGATAAAACTTGTGCTTATTTTTCTTTACG
GTCTTTAAAAAGGCCGTAATATCCAGCTGAACGGTCTGGTTATAGGTACATTGAGCAACTGACTGAAATG
CCTCAAAATGTTCTTTACGATGCCATTGGGATATATCAACGGTGGTATATCCAGTGATTTTTTTCTCCAT
TTTAGCTTCCTTAGCTCCTGAAAATCTCGATAACTCAAAAAATACGCCCGGTAGTGATCTTATTTCATTA
TGGTGAAAGTTGGAACCTCTTACGTGCCGATCAACGTCTCATTTTCGCCAGATATCGACGTCTAAGAAAC
CATTATTATCATGACATTAACCTATAAAAATAGGCGTATCACGAGGCCCTTTCGTCTTCAC
Features (pLannotate 1.2.2; 10 found; start..end, strand, type, name):
     17..33      +  protein_bind   lac operator: The lac repressor binds to the lac operator to inhibit transcription in E. coli. This inhibition can be relieved by adding lactose or isopropyl-β-D-thiogalactopyranoside (IPTG). lac repressor encoded by lacI
     40..56      +  protein_bind   lac operator: The lac repressor binds to the lac operator to inhibit transcription in E. coli. This inhibition can be relieved by adding lactose or isopropyl-β-D-thiogalactopyranoside (IPTG). lac repressor encoded by lacI
     56..88      +  promoter       PLtetO-1 promoter (fragment): modified phage lambda PL promoter with tet operator sites (Lutz and Bujard, 1997)
    197..276     -  CDS            KanR (fragment): aminoglycoside phosphotransferase; aph(3')-Ia; confers resistance to kanamycin
    318..1277    +  CDS            RT86_ECOLX: Protein predicted: Swiss-Prot protein existence level 4. Participates in the synthesis of a msDNA (a branched RNA linked by a 2',5'-phosphodiester linkage to a single-stranded DNA) of unknown function. The retron transcript serves as primer and template to the reaction, and codes for the RT. From Escherichia coli.
   1310..1396    +  terminator     rrnB T1 terminator: Escherichia coli rrnB; transcription terminator T1 from the E. coli rrnB gene
   1560..2148    -  rep_origin     ori: high-copy-number ColE1/pMB1/pBR322/pUC origin of replication
   2236..2330    -  terminator     lambda t0 terminator: transcription terminator from phage lambda
   2351..3010    -  CDS            CmR: chloramphenicol acetyltransferase; cat; confers resistance to chloramphenicol
   3011..3113    -  promoter       cat promoter: promoter of the E. coli cat gene encoding chloramphenicol acetyltransferase
