[The description below was written by a language model from this plasmid's Addgene catalogue record and pLannotate feature annotations shown in this document.]
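Description:
pFF530 is a small (about 3.2 kb) bacterial synthetic-biology plasmid built on the pZE32 backbone. It replicates in E. coli from a high-copy ColE1-type origin and is selected with chloramphenicol through a cat gene driven by its own promoter and followed by the lambda t0 terminator.

The payload is an IPTG-inducible retron cassette cloned between PacI and BamHI sites. Transcription comes from a pLacO promoter. The annotation shows two lac operator sites next to a phage lambda PL-derived core, which the software labels as a PLtetO-1 fragment, consistent with the shared architecture of this promoter family. Lac repressor is not annotated on the plasmid and so would presumably have to be supplied by the host, with IPTG relieving the repression. Downstream lies the engineered msd region, which carries a short, reverse-oriented fragment of the kanamycin resistance gene. This is followed by the E. coli Ec86 retron reverse transcriptase coding sequence and the rrnB T1 terminator. In a retron, the transcript acts as both primer and template for the reverse transcriptase, which produces a hybrid RNA–single-stranded DNA molecule (msDNA). Here the msd template has been modified so that the single-stranded DNA made inside the cell carries kanR sequence.

As the name msd_kanR(ON) suggests, the expressed single-stranded DNA is presumably meant to rewrite a defective kanR target into its functional state. This fits the associated work on genomically encoded analog memory through in vivo DNA writing, in which an inducer signal is recorded as a DNA change in a bacterial population. No recombinase is annotated on this plasmid, and the record does not say which additional components are used alongside it.
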