Addgene plasmid #61447: pFF530
Purpose: IPTG-inducible msd_kanR(ON)
Depositing lab: Timothy Lu. Depositing organization: Massachusetts Institute of Technology. Publication: Synthetic biology. Genomically encoded analog memory with precise in vivo DNA writing in living cell populations. Farzadfard F, Lu TK. Science. 2014 Nov 14;346(6211):1256272. doi: 10.1126/science.1256272. PubMed 25395541.
Backbone
  Vector backbone: pZE32
  Backbone manufacturer: Expressys
  Vector type: Synthetic Biology
Growth in bacteria
  Bacterial resistance: Chloramphenicol, 25 μg/mL
  Growth temperature: 37°C
  Growth strain: DH5alpha
  Copy number: High Copy
Gene/Insert
  Gene/Insert name: msd_kanR(ON)
  Species: E. coli
  Promoter: pLacO
  Cloning method: Restriction Enzyme; 5′ cloning site PacI (not destroyed); 3′ cloning site BamHI (not destroyed)
  Sequencing primers: 5′ TAAGAAACCATTATTATCATGAC; 3′ GGGCGGCGGATTTGTCCTAC
Terms and licenses: Academic/Nonprofit Terms; Industry Terms: Not Available to Industry
How to cite: pFF530 was a gift from Timothy Lu (Addgene plasmid # 61447 ; http://n2t.net/addgene:61447 ; RRID:Addgene_61447)
