>Addgene plasmid #61447 | pFF530 | addgene partial sequence | sequence record 100981 | pLTet-F 5'-ACTGAGCACATCAGCAGGAC-3'
TTATCATTAAGGTCAACCTCTGGATGTTGTTTCGGCATCCTGCATTGAATCTGAGTTACTGTCTGTTTTC
CTGAATTCCGATAGATTGTCGCACCTGATTGCCCGACATTATCGCGGGCCCATTTATACCCATATAAATC
AGCATCCATGTTGGAATTCAGGAAACCCGTTTTTTCTGACGTAAGGGTGCGCAACTTTCATGAAATCCGC
TGAATATTTGAACACTTTTAGATTGAGAAATCTCGGCCTACCTGTCATGAACAATTTGCATGACATGTCT
AAGGCGACTCGCATATCTGTTGAAACACTTCGGTTGTTAATCTATACAGCTGATTTTCGCTATAGGATCT
ACACTGTAGAAAAGAAAGGCCCAGAGAAGAGAATGAGAACCATTTACCAACCTTCTCGAGAACTTAAAGC
CTTACAAGGATGGGTTCTACGTAACATTTTAGATAAACTGTCGTCATCTCCTTTTTCTATTGGATTTGAA
AAGCACCAATCTATTTTGAATAATGCTACCCCGCATATTGGGGCAAACTTTATACTGAATATTGATTTGG
AGGATTTTTTCCCAAGTTTAACTGCTAACAAAGTTTTTGGAGTGTTCCATTCTCTTGGTTATAATCGACT
AATATCTTCAGTTTTGACAAAAATATGTTGTTATAAAAATCTGCTACCACAAGGTGCTCCATCATCACCT
AAATTAGCTAATCTAATATGTTCTAAACTTGATTATCGTATTCAGGGTTATGCAGGTAGTCGGGGCTTGA
TATATACGAGATATGCCGATGACCTCACCTTATCTGCACAGTCTATGAAAA
