>Addgene plasmid #61447 | pFF530 | addgene partial sequence | sequence record 101259 | rrnB-T1-term-Rev 5'-GAAAGGCCCAGTCTTTCGAC-3'
CCATGGGATCCTTAGGTCTTCGCTTTATTTAAAGGGTTCTTTCCATATTTTTTTTCTAATTTGCTAATAT
AAGTTATTAATCTCCTATGGCTTTTTGAATCCACACTTAAAATAAATGACAACCATCCCCTAACGTGTTC
TATCTCAGAAGACTTACCGCAAAATATATGATGTATCTTTGCTCTAATTTCTTTATATTTTTCTCTACCT
ATCCCAACTTTCTCTTGTGAAATAACTAAACCTGTAACTTTCCTCTGACTACGAGGCCCACTAATACAAG
TTTTTTTTGAGTTAATAACCAATCCTTCACTTGGGATTATAGAAAATAAAAAATCACGTGCTTTAACAAC
CTTTTTCATAGACTGTGCAGATAAGGTGAGGTCATCGGCATATCTCGTATATATCAAGCCCCGACTACCT
GCATAACCCTGAATACGATAATCAAGTTTAGAACATATTAGATTAGCTAATTTAGGTGATGATGGAGCAC
CTTGTGGTAGCAGATTTTTATAACAACATATTTTTGTCAAAACTGAAGATATTAGTCGATTATAACCAAG
AGAATGGAACACTCCAAAAACTTTGTTAGCAGTTAAACTTGGGAAAAA
